Addgene plasmid #79657: pEMS2049
Purpose: ssAAV genome with Ple260 (PAX6 MiniPromoter) driving an emerald GFP (EmGFP) reporter. Contains WPRE
Depositing lab: Elizabeth Simpson. Depositing organization: University of British Columbia. Publication: PAX6 MiniPromoters drive restricted expression from rAAV in the adult mouse retina. Hickmott JW, Chen CY, Arenillas DJ, Korecki AJ, Lam SL, Molday LL, Bonaguro RJ, Zhou M, Chou AY, Mathelier A, Boye SL, Hauswirth WW, Molday RS, Wasserman WW, Simpson EM. Mol Ther Methods Clin Dev. 2016 Aug 10;3:16051. doi: 10.1038/mtm.2016.51. eCollection 2016. PubMed 27556059.
Backbone
  Vector backbone: ssAAV2
  Backbone size w/o insert (bp): 4972
  Total vector size (bp): 7105
  Vector type: AAV
Growth in bacteria
  Bacterial resistance: Ampicillin, 100 μg/mL
  Growth temperature: 30°C
  Growth strain: NEB Stable
  Copy number: Low Copy
Gene/Insert
  Gene/Insert name: ssAAV Ple260-EmGFP WPRE (alt name: Ple260 (PAX6 retinal enhancer))
  Species: H. sapiens (human)
  Insert size (bp): 2147
  Promoter: PAX6 Retinal Enhancer
  Cloning method: Restriction Enzyme; 5′ cloning site See map (unknown if destroyed); 3′ cloning site See map (unknown if destroyed)
  Sequencing primers: 5′ M13pUC-rev; 3′ EBV-rev
Terms and licenses: Academic/Nonprofit Terms; Industry Terms: Not Available to Industry
Depositor comments: Please see the annotated GenBank file and the additional image file for the specific location of the minipromoter in this plasmid.
How to cite: pEMS2049 was a gift from Elizabeth Simpson (Addgene plasmid # 79657 ; http://n2t.net/addgene:79657 ; RRID:Addgene_79657)
