[The description below was written by a language model from this plasmid's Addgene catalogue record and the feature table of its GenBank file.]
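Description:
pEMS2049 is a single-stranded AAV (ssAAV2-based) transfer plasmid of 7105 bp that carries a recombinant AAV genome in which Ple260, a human PAX6-derived MiniPromoter (listed as the PAX6 retinal enhancer), drives an emerald GFP reporter. The plasmid backbone outside the viral genome contains a ColE1/pUC-type origin for replication in E. coli, an f1 phage origin, the bla gene with its own promoter for ampicillin selection, and remnants of the lac promoter/operator region with standard M13 primer sites. The origin is annotated as a high-copy type, but the catalogue lists the plasmid as low copy and names a recombination-deficient growth strain, which is consistent with the usual care taken to keep ITR repeats intact.

The packaged cassette lies between two AAV2 inverted terminal repeats, which supply the cis signals for replication and encapsidation when rep, cap and helper functions are provided in trans. The roughly 2.1 kb MiniPromoter is not annotated as a feature in the table. By position it would fall in the unannotated stretch between the left ITR and the chimeric β-globin/immunoglobulin intron, and the depositor refers users to the annotated map for its exact location. Downstream of the intron come a Kozak consensus, the mammalian codon-optimised EmGFP coding sequence, the WPRE and an SV40 polyadenylation signal. The WPRE is stated in the record but marked in the table only by a primer site; it enhances transcript stability and expression. A short annotated Factor Xa site on the reverse strand in this region is most likely an incidental sequence match.

According to the associated publication title, the construct is used to produce rAAV for testing whether compact PAX6 regulatory elements give restricted expression in the adult mouse retina, with EmGFP fluorescence as the readout.
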