LOCUS       Exported 7105 bp ds-DNA circular SYN 12-MAY-2021
DEFINITION  ssAAV genome with Ple260 (PAX6 MiniPromoter) driving an emerald GFP
            (EmGFP) reporter. Contains WPRE.
ACCESSION   .
VERSION     .
KEYWORDS    pEMS2049
SOURCE      synthetic DNA construct
  ORGANISM  synthetic DNA construct
REFERENCE   1 (bases 1 to 7105)
  AUTHORS   Hickmott JW, Chen CY, Arenillas DJ, Korecki AJ, Lam SL, Molday LL,
            Bonaguro RJ, Zhou M, Chou AY, Mathelier A, Boye SL, Hauswirth WW,
            Molday RS, Wasserman WW, Simpson EM
  TITLE     PAX6 MiniPromoters drive restricted expression from rAAV in the
            adult mouse retina.
  JOURNAL   Mol Ther Methods Clin Dev. 2016 Aug 10;3:16051. doi:
            10.1038/mtm.2016.51. eCollection 2016.
  PUBMED    27556059
REFERENCE   2 (bases 1 to 7105)
  AUTHORS   .
  TITLE     Direct Submission
  JOURNAL   Exported May 12, 2021 from SnapGene Server 1.1.58
            http://www.snapgene.com
FEATURES             Location/Qualifiers
     source          1..7105
                     /organism="synthetic DNA construct"
                     /mol_type="other DNA"
     repeat_region   1..130
                     /label=AAV2 ITR
     intron          2382..2514
                     /label=chimeric intron
                     /note="chimera between introns from human beta-globin and
                     immunoglobulin heavy chain genes"
     primer_bind     2497..2516
                     /label=pMT2-F
                     /note="Synthetic intron, forward primer"
     regulatory      2535..2544
                     /regulatory_class="other"
                     /note="vertebrate consensus sequence for strong initiation
                     of translation (Kozak, 1987)"
     CDS             2541..3260
                     /codon_start=1
                     /product="Emerald GFP"
                     /label=EmGFP
                     /note="mammalian codon-optimized"
                     /translation="MVSKGEELFTGVVPILVELDGDVNGHKFSVSGEGEGDATYGKLTL
                     KFICTTGKLPVPWPTLVTTFTYGVQCFARYPDHMKQHDFFKSAMPEGYVQERTIFFKDD
                     GNYKTRAEVKFEGDTLVNRIELKGIDFKEDGNILGHKLEYNYNSHKVYITADKQKNGIK
                     VNFKTRHNIEDGSVQLADHYQQNTPIGDGPVLLPDNHYLSTQSALSKDPNEKRDHMVLL
                     EFVTAAGITLGMDELYK"
     primer_bind     complement(2586..2607)
                     /label=EGFP-N
                     /note="EGFP, reverse primer"
     primer_bind     complement(2847..2866)
                     /label=EXFP-R
                     /note="For distinguishing EGFP variants, reverse primer"
     primer_bind     3194..3215
                     /label=EGFP-C
                     /note="EGFP, forward primer"
     primer_bind     complement(3326..3346)
                     /label=WPRE-R
                     /note="WPRE, reverse primer"
     CDS             complement(3744..3755)
                     /codon_start=1
                     /product="Factor Xa recognition and cleavage site"
                     /label=Factor Xa site
                     /translation="IEGR"
     polyA_signal    3876..3997
                     /label=SV40 poly(A) signal
                     /note="SV40 polyadenylation signal"
     primer_bind     complement(3887..3906)
                     /label=EBV-rev
                     /note="SV40 polyA terminator, reverse primer"
     primer_bind     3941..3960
                     /label=SV40pA-R
                     /note="SV40 polyA, reverse primer"
     repeat_region   4166..4295
                     /label=AAV2 ITR
     primer_bind     complement(4314..4331)
                     /label=M13 Forward
                     /note="In lacZ gene. Also called M13-F20 or M13 (-21)
                     Forward"
     primer_bind     complement(4314..4330)
                     /label=M13 fwd
                     /note="common sequencing primer, one of multiple similar
                     variants"
     primer_bind     complement(4323..4345)
                     /label=M13/pUC Forward
                     /note="In lacZ gene"
     rep_origin      4472..4927
                     /direction=RIGHT
                     /label=f1 ori
                     /note="f1 bacteriophage origin of replication; arrow
                     indicates direction of (+) strand synthesis"
     primer_bind     complement(4559..4578)
                     /label=F1ori-R
                     /note="F1 origin, reverse primer"
     primer_bind     4769..4790
                     /label=F1ori-F
                     /note="F1 origin, forward primer"
     promoter        4953..5057
                     /gene="bla"
                     /label=AmpR promoter
     CDS             5058..5918
                     /codon_start=1
                     /gene="bla"
                     /product="beta-lactamase"
                     /label=AmpR
                     /note="confers resistance to ampicillin, carbenicillin, and
                     related antibiotics"
                     /translation="MSIQHFRVALIPFFAAFCLPVFAHPETLVKVKDAEDQLGARVGYI
                     ELDLNSGKILESFRPEERFPMMSTFKVLLCGAVLSRIDAGQEQLGRRIHYSQNDLVEYS
                     PVTEKHLTDGMTVRELCSAAITMSDNTAANLLLTTIGGPKELTAFLHNMGDHVTRLDRW
                     EPELNEAIPNDERDTTMPVAMATTLRKLLTGELLTLASRQQLIDWMEADKVAGPLLRSA
                     LPAGWFIADKSGAGERGSRGIIAALGPDGKPSRIVVIYTTGSQATMDERNRQIAEIGAS
                     LIKHW"
     primer_bind     complement(5276..5295)
                     /label=Amp-R
                     /note="Ampicillin resistance gene, reverse primer"
     rep_origin      6089..6677
                     /direction=RIGHT
                     /label=ori
                     /note="high-copy-number ColE1/pMB1/pBR322/pUC origin of
                     replication"
     primer_bind     6578..6597
                     /label=pBR322ori-F
                     /note="pBR322 origin, forward primer"
     primer_bind     6831..6848
                     /label=L4440
                     /note="L4440 vector, forward primer"
     protein_bind    6965..6986
                     /label=CAP binding site
                     /bound_moiety="E. coli catabolite activator protein"
                     /note="CAP binding activates transcription in the presence
                     of cAMP."
     promoter        7001..7031
                     /label=lac promoter
                     /note="promoter for the E. coli lac operon"
     protein_bind    7039..7055
                     /label=lac operator
                     /bound_moiety="lac repressor encoded by lacI"
                     /note="The lac repressor binds to the lac operator to
                     inhibit transcription in E. coli. This inhibition can be
                     relieved by adding lactose or
                     isopropyl-beta-D-thiogalactopyranoside (IPTG)."
     primer_bind     7044..7066
                     /label=M13/pUC Reverse
                     /note="In lacZ gene"
     primer_bind     7063..7079
                     /label=M13 rev
                     /note="common sequencing primer, one of multiple similar
                     variants"
     primer_bind     7063..7079
                     /label=M13 Reverse
                     /note="In lacZ gene. Also called M13-rev"
ORIGIN
        1 ctgcgcgctc gctcgctcac tgaggccgcc cgggcaaagc ccgggcgtcg ggcgaccttt
       61 ggtcgcccgg cctcagtgag cgagcgagcg cgcagagagg gagtggccaa ctccatcact
      121 aggggttcct tgtagttaat gattaacccg ccatgctact tatctacgta gccatgctct
      181 aggaagatcg gaattcccta ggccggccac gcgtcagact gggaattgcc gtggctatgc
      241 ccgaagtttg gaaagtctct ctcggtctct ttctgggaca gcctttcttt ttccgggaag
      301 cttcctgtgc ctagaggtgg ggctctgtag ctggaggggt agatggaact tgcgaagcaa
      361 aggaaggcaa taaaaggaag ttaggagaaa ccggaaacgt gggccaggcc ttgctctgtt
      421 ggagaagcgg tgtccccgca aagtccctgc ttgcgctggt cccggccgga gcccagatcc
      481 cccaaacgcc tgtcacttct catcgagttg aggctccggc ccccacccgc gccttggtga
      541 gggccccccc tcagccccaa gccttcggct accctgaaaa cgcggctccc ctcgaagggg
      601 aaacaagtgc agttcaatct cgtctgagtg atctacaaat aaggacggaa agggtcgttt
      661 tatcacggtc ccgtttgtcg tgacgatgca atttcccgga gcggagcact gtcacaaagt
      721 gacaaggctg ccacaagcgc cccgactgat cttttcaatt agccttccat gcatgatccg
      781 gagcgacttc cgcctatttc cagaaattaa gctcaaactt gacgtgcagc tagttttatt
      841 ttaaagacaa atgtcagaga ggctcatcat attttccccc ctcttctata tttggagctt
      901 atttattgct aagaagctca ggctcctggc gtcaatttat cagtaggctc caaggagaag
      961 agaggagagg agaggagagc tgaacaggga gccacgtctt ttcctgggag ggctgctatc
     1021 taagtcgggg ctgcaggttg gagattttta aggaagtgga aattggcaat tggctttgtg
     1081 tgtctgtggt ttttggggag ggggactaca aagaggggct aactccctct ccctattctc
     1141 taaggttgga ccacagggat gaggttgtga gatacaaaga taaaggaggg atggggaaca
     1201 ctatgatgtg gtatttttct tttctgtttt ttctttttga taatatctat ccttggctaa
     1261 ggggagggcg gagttcagcg gcggaaataa agcgagcagt ggctggtgcg aaccgactcc
     1321 cggctctaag ccttacttgc ggtggccgga cttgtctgtg gctgaagccg agcccgggct
     1381 ctgactctca cgtctgcact ggaggtgcgg aaacctggac tggggttcac cagccacata
     1441 ctggctgctc tggttgttct ctcctcttcc ttcttctatt ctaaccaaac aaaacccaac
     1501 tcgatgcttg tgccaggcct tggccagttt ggacggtgat ggaaacattt ctggatttta
     1561 gcgtctaagg gagcactcaa gggctgtaag gtttgctatc actgtcccaa cactgcagag
     1621 accttgaagg ttcagtgtgg gatctgtaga acccatggtt tgcggtgaca ctcagagggg
     1681 atctttggga gatttataga gccggttctt agcgctttgt gggttcagag gctggctgca
     1741 gtgtttatga agaggggcag tgggctgggg acactgctgg ggttatggct gtagtgaggt
     1801 ccatgtgtac ttgttccttg gcatgtgtct gactctgtgt tgctgctgca gtacagtggg
     1861 caggggcacg gttgcttgga ctgggctgcc cgatcaccct ccgaggactg ggagtcccga
     1921 gtccagctta gggggagtgg gggcgcgacc cccaacccag aaaccttcac ttgaccgctc
     1981 aagttcgcgg cagcagggcg ggccgcgccg aatctcggcg tgcgcggagc ggggagatgc
     2041 aggcgagcgc cagagcccgg gctcgggggc cctgcgccgg ggagaggagc cgggacccac
     2101 cggcggagcc gaaaacaagt gtattcatat tcaaacaaac ggaccaattg caccaggcgg
     2161 ggagagggag catccaatcg gctggcgcga ggccccggcg ctgctttgca taaagcaata
     2221 ttttgtgtga gagcgagcgg tgcatttgca tgttgcggag tgattagtgg gtttgaaaag
     2281 ggaaccgtgg ctcggcctca tttcccgctc tggttcaggc gcaggaggaa gtgttttgct
     2341 ggaggatggc gcgccgaagt tggtcgtgag gcactgggca ggtaagtatc aaggttacaa
     2401 gacaggttta aggagaccaa tagaaactgg gcttgtcgag acagagaaga ctcttgcgtt
     2461 tctgataggc acctattggt cttactgaca tccactttgc ctttctctcc acaggtgtcc
     2521 actcccaggc ggccgccacc atggtgagca agggcgagga gctgttcacc ggggtggtgc
     2581 ccatcctggt cgagctggac ggcgacgtaa acggccacaa gttcagcgtg tccggcgagg
     2641 gcgagggcga tgccacctac ggcaagctga ccctgaagtt catctgcacc accggcaagc
     2701 tgcccgtgcc ctggcccacc ctcgtgacca ccttcaccta cggcgtgcag tgcttcgccc
     2761 gctaccccga ccacatgaag cagcacgact tcttcaagtc cgccatgccc gaaggctacg
     2821 tccaggagcg caccatcttc ttcaaggacg acggcaacta caagacccgc gccgaggtga
     2881 agttcgaggg cgacaccctg gtgaaccgca tcgagctgaa gggcatcgac ttcaaggagg
     2941 acggcaacat cctggggcac aagctggagt acaactacaa cagccacaag gtctatatca
     3001 ccgccgacaa gcagaagaac ggcatcaagg tgaacttcaa gacccgccac aacatcgagg
     3061 acggcagcgt gcagctcgcc gaccactacc agcagaacac ccccatcggc gacggccccg
     3121 tgctgctgcc cgacaaccac tacctgagca cccagtccgc cctgagcaaa gaccccaacg
     3181 agaagcgcga tcacatggtc ctgctggagt tcgtgaccgc cgccgggatc actctcggca
     3241 tggacgagct gtacaagtaa gcggccgcga tcgctcaacc tctggattac aaaatttgtg
     3301 aaagattgac tggtattctt aactatgttg ctccttttac gctatgtgga tacgctgctt
     3361 taatgccttt gtatcatgct attgcttccc gtatggcttt cattttctcc tccttgtata
     3421 aatcctggtt gctgtctctt tatgaggagt tgtggcccgt tgtcaggcaa cgtggcgtgg
     3481 tgtgcactgt gtttgctgac gcaaccccca ctggttgggg cattgccacc acctgtcagc
     3541 tcctttccgg gactttcgct ttccccctcc ctattgccac ggcggaactc atcgccgcct
     3601 gccttgcccg ctgctggaca ggggctcggc tgttgggcac tgacaattcc gtggtgttgt
     3661 cggggaaatc atcgtccttt ccttggctgc tcgcctgtgt tgccacctgg attctgcgcg
     3721 ggacgtcctt ctgctacgtc ccttcggccc tcaatccagc ggaccttcct tcccgcggcc
     3781 tgctgccggc tctgcggcct cttccgcgtc ttcgccttcg ccctcagacg agtcggatct
     3841 ccctttgggc cgcctccccg cgatcgcaga catgataaga tacattgatg agtttggaca
     3901 aaccacaact agaatgcagt gaaaaaaatg ctttatttgt gaaatttgtg atgctattgc
     3961 tttatttgta accattataa gctgcaataa acaagttaac aacaacaatt gcattcattt
     4021 tatgtttcag gttcaggggg agatgtggga ggttttttaa agcaagtaaa acctctacaa
     4081 atgtggtagt cgaaattccc gataaggatc ttcctagagc atggctacgt agataagtag
     4141 catggcgggt taatcattaa ctacaaggaa cccctagtga tggagttggc cactccctct
     4201 ctgcgcgctc gctcgctcac tgaggccggg cgaccaaagg tcgcccgacg cccgggcttt
     4261 gcccgggcgg cctcagtgag cgagcgagcg cgcagcctta attaacctaa ttcactggcc
     4321 gtcgttttac aacgtcgtga ctgggaaaac cctggcgtta cccaacttaa tcgccttgca
     4381 gcacatcccc ctttcgccag ctggcgtaat agcgaagagg cccgcaccga tcgcccttcc
     4441 caacagttgc gcagcctgaa tggcgaatgg gnnnnnnnnn nnnnnnnnnn nnnnnnnnnn
     4501 nnnnnnnnnn nnnnnnnnnn nnnnnnnnnn nnnnnnnnnn nnnnnnnnnn nnnnnnnnnn
     4561 nnnnnnnnnn nnnnnnnnnn nnnnnnnnnn nnnnncnnnn nnnnnnnnnn nnnnnnnnnn
     4621 nnnnnnnnnn nnnnnnnnnn nnnnnnnnnn nnnnnnnnnn nnnnnnnnnn nnnnnnnnnn
     4681 nnnnnnnann nnnnnnnnnn nnnnnnnnnn nnnnnnnnnn nnnnnnnnnn nnnnnnncct
     4741 ttgacgttgg agtccacgtt ctttaatagt ggactcttgt tccaaactgg aacaacactc
     4801 aaccctatct cggtctattc ttttgattta taagggattt tgccgatttc ggcctattgg
     4861 ttaaaaaatg agctgattta acaaaaattt aacgcgaatt ttaacaaaat attaacgctt
     4921 acaatttagg tggcactttt cggggaaatg tgcgcggaac ccctatttgt ttatttttct
     4981 aaatacattc aaatatgtat ccgctcatga gacaataacc ctgataaatg cttcaataat
     5041 attgaaaaag gaagagtatg agtattcaac atttccgtgt cgcccttatt cccttttttg
     5101 cggcattttg ccttcctgtt tttgctcacc cagaaacgct ggtgaaagta aaagatgctg
     5161 aagatcagtt gggtgcacga gtgggttaca tcgaactgga tctcaacagc ggtaagatcc
     5221 ttgagagttt tcgccccgaa gaacgttttc caatgatgag cacttttaaa gttctgctat
     5281 gtggcgcggt attatcccgt attgacgccg ggcaagagca actcggtcgc cgcatacact
     5341 attctcagaa tgacttggtt gagtactcac cagtcacaga aaagcatctt acggatggca
     5401 tgacagtaag agaattatgc agtgctgcca taaccatgag tgataacact gcggccaact
     5461 tacttctgac aacgatcgga ggaccgaagg agctaaccgc ttttttgcac aacatggggg
     5521 atcatgtaac tcgccttgat cgttgggaac cggagctgaa tgaagccata ccaaacgacg
     5581 agcgtgacac cacgatgcct gtagcaatgg caacaacgtt gcgcaaacta ttaactggcg
     5641 aactacttac tctagcttcc cggcaacaat taatagactg gatggaggcg gataaagttg
     5701 caggaccact tctgcgctcg gcccttccgg ctggctggtt tattgctgat aaatctggag
     5761 ccggtgagcg tgggtctcgc ggtatcattg cagcactggg gccagatggt aagccctccc
     5821 gtatcgtagt tatctacacg acggggagtc aggcaactat ggatgaacga aatagacaga
     5881 tcgctgagat aggtgcctca ctgattaagc attggtaact gtcagaccaa gtttactcat
     5941 atatacttta gattgattta aaacttcatt tttaatttaa aaggatctag gtgaagatcc
     6001 tttttgataa tctcatgacc aaaatccctt aacgtgagtt ttcgttccac tgagcgtcag
     6061 accccgtaga aaagatcaaa ggatcttctt gagatccttt ttttctgcgc gtaatctgct
     6121 gcttgcaaac aaaaaaacca ccgctaccag cggtggtttg tttgccggat caagagctac
     6181 caactctttt tccgaaggta actggcttca gcagagcgca gataccaaat actgttcttc
     6241 tagtgtagcc gtagttaggc caccacttca agaactctgt agcaccgcct acatacctcg
     6301 ctctgctaat cctgttacca gtggctgctg ccagtggcga taagtcgtgt cttaccgggt
     6361 tggactcaag acgatagtta ccggataagg cgcagcggtc gggctgaacg gggggttcgt
     6421 gcacacagcc cagcttggag cgaacgacct acaccgaact gagataccta cagcgtgagc
     6481 tatgagaaag cgccacgctt cccgaaggga gaaaggcgga caggtatccg gtaagcggca
     6541 gggtcggaac aggagagcgc acgagggagc ttccaggggg aaacgcctgg tatctttata
     6601 gtcctgtcgg gtttcgccac ctctgacttg agcgtcgatt tttgtgatgc tcgtcagggg
     6661 ggcggagcct atggaaaaac gccagcaacg cggccttttt acggttcctg gccttttgct
     6721 ggccttttgc tcacatgttc tttcctgcgt tatcccctga ttctgtggat aaccgtatta
     6781 ccgcctttga gtgagctgat accgctcgcc gcagccgaac gaccgagcgc agcgagtcag
     6841 tgagcgagga agcggaagag cgcccaatac gcaaaccgcc tctccccgcg cgttggccga
     6901 ttcattaatg cagctggcac gacaggtttc ccgactggaa agcgggcagt gagcgcaacg
     6961 caattaatgt gagttagctc actcattagg caccccaggc tttacacttt atgcttccgg
     7021 ctcgtatgtt gtgtggaatt gtgagcggat aacaatttca cacaggaaac agctatgacc
     7081 atgattacgc cagatttaat taagg
//
