>Addgene plasmid #79657 | pEMS2049 | addgene partial sequence | sequence record 159180 | M13pUC-Rev 5'-AGCGGATAACAATTTCACACAGG-3'
CATCACTAGGGGTTCCTTGTAGTTAATGATTAACCCGCCATGCTACTTATCTACGTAGCCATGCTCTAGG
AAGATCGGAATTCCCTAGGCCGGCCACGCGTCAGACTGGGAATTGCCGTGGCTATGCCCGAAGTTTGGAA
AGTCTCTCTCGGTCTCTTTCTGGGACAGCCTTTCTTTTTCCGGGAAGCTTCCTGTGCCTAGAGGTGGGGC
TCTGTAGCTGGAGGGGTAGATGGAACTTGCGAAGCAAAGGAAGGCAATAAAAGGAAGTTAGGAGAAACCG
GAAACGTGGGCCAGGCCTTGCTCTGTTGGAGAAGCGGTGTCCCCGCAAAGTCCCTGCTTGCGCTGGTCCC
GGCCGGAGCCCAGATCCCCCAAACGCCTGTCACTTCTCATCGAGTTGAGGCTCCGGCCCCCACCCGCGCC
TTGGTGAGGGCCCCCCCTCAGCCCCAAGCCTTCGGCTACCCTGAAAACGCGGCTCCCCTCGAAGGGGAAA
CAAGTGCAGTTCAATCTCGTCTGAGTGATCTACAAA
