>Addgene plasmid #79657 | pEMS2049 | addgene partial sequence | sequence record 159181 | EGFP-N 5'-CGTCGCCGTCCAGCTCGACCAG-3'
CCCTTGCTCACCATGGTGGCGGCCGCCTGGGAGTGGACACCTGTGGAGAGAAAGGCAAAGTGGATGTCAG
TAAGACCAATAGGTGCCTATCAGAAACGCAAGAGTCTTCTCTGTCTCGACAAGCCCAGTTTCTATTGGTC
TCCTTAAACCTGTCTTGTAACCTTGATACTTACCTGCCCAGTGCCTCACGACCAACTTCGGCGCGCCATC
CTCCAGCAAAACACTTCCTCCTGCGCCTGAACCAGAGCGGGAAATGAGGCCGAGCCACGGTTCCCTTTTC
AAACCCACTAATCACTCCGCAACATGCAAATGCACCGCTCGCTCTCACACAAAATATTGCTTTATGCAAA
GCAGCGCCGGGGCCTCGCGCCAGCCGATTGGATGCTCCCTCTCCCCGCCTGGTGCAATTGGTCCGTTTGT
TTGAATATGAATACACTTGTTTTCGGCTCCGCCGGTGGGTCCCGGCTCCTCTCCCCGGCGCAGGGCCCCC
GAGCCCGGGCTCTGGCGCTCGCCTGCATCTCCCCGCTCCGCGCACGCCGAGATTCGGCGCGGCCCGCCCT
GCTGCCGCGAACTTGAGCGGTCAAGTGAAGGTTTCTGGGTTGGGGGTCGCGCCCCCACTCCCCCTAAGCT
GGACTCGGGACTCCCAGTCCTCGGAGGGTGATCGGGCAGCCCAGTCCAAGCAACCGTGCCCCTGCCCACT
GTACTGCAGCAGCAACACAGAGTCAGACACATGCCAAGGAACAAGTACACATGGACCTCACTACAGCCAT
AACCCCAGCAGTGTCCCCAGCCCACTGCCCCTCTTCATAAACACTGCA
